Addgene plasmid #161174: pDONR221-SLC26A2_STOP
Purpose: Gateway entry clone with codon-optimized ORF sequence for subcloning into custom expression vectors. Contains a STOP codon at the end of the codon-optimized ORF sequence.
Depositing lab: RESOLUTE Consortium & Giulio Superti-Furga. Depositing organization: CeMM Research Center for Molecular Medicine. Publication: The RESOLUTE consortium: unlocking SLC transporters for drug discovery. Superti-Furga G, Lackner D, Wiedmer T, Ingles-Prieto A, Barbosa B, Girardi E, Goldmann U, Gurtl B, Klavins K, Klimek C, Lindinger S, Lineiro-Retes E, Muller AC, Onstein S, Redinger G, Reil D, Sedlyarov V, Wolf G, Crawford M, Everley R, ... Steppan CM. Nat Rev Drug Discov. 2020 Jul;19(7):429-430. doi: 10.1038/d41573-020-00056-6. PubMed 32265506.
Backbone
  Vector backbone: pDONR221
  Backbone manufacturer: ThermoFisher Scientific
  Backbone size w/o insert (bp): 2550
  Vector type: Mammalian Expression
Growth in bacteria
  Bacterial resistance: Kanamycin, 50 μg/mL
  Growth temperature: 37°C
  Growth strain: NEB Stable
  Copy number: High Copy
Gene/Insert
  Gene/Insert name: SLC26A2 (alt name: DTDST, DTD)
  Species: H. sapiens (human)
  Insert size (bp): 2220
  Entrez Gene: SLC26A2 (a.k.a. D5S1708, DTD, DTDST, EDM4, MST153, MSTP157)
  Cloning method: Gateway Cloning
  Sequencing primers: 5′ M13-fwd; 3′ M13-rev
Terms and licenses: Academic/Nonprofit Terms; Industry Terms
Depositor comments: This plasmid contains a STOP codon at the end of the codon-optimized ORF. For the version of this plasmid that does not contain a STOP codon, please see Addgene plasmid 132008 For more information on the full Resolute plasmid collection, please see www.addgene.org/depositor-collections/re-solute/. Please provide your feedback on this plasmid to the RESOLUTE consortium by filling out their RESOLUTE repository feedback form: https://forms.office.com/Pages/ResponsePage.aspx?id=0e05yklzmkS7rjFGQL4N7z4feCLQvEJAmVcOCM_u885UN1JJRko0Ukg4TVQwNTZLOUxPQVJWT1NHUCQlQCN0PWcu
How to cite: pDONR221-SLC26A2_STOP was a gift from RESOLUTE Consortium & Giulio Superti-Furga (Addgene plasmid # 161174 ; http://n2t.net/addgene:161174 ; RRID:Addgene_161174)
