[The description below was written by a language model from this plasmid's Addgene catalogue record and pLannotate feature annotations shown in this document.]
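Description:
pDONR221-SLC26A2_STOP is a Gateway entry clone built on the pDONR221 backbone, carrying a codon-optimized open reading frame for human SLC26A2 (also known as DTDST or DTD), a sulfate transporter of the solute carrier family that may play a role in endochondral bone formation. The plasmid is about 4.8 kb, replicates in E. coli from a high-copy ColE1/pUC-type origin, and is selected with kanamycin through an aminoglycoside phosphotransferase (KanR) gene. Although the catalogue lists the vector type as mammalian expression, the feature table shows no eukaryotic promoter or polyadenylation signal next to the insert. The plasmid therefore serves as a shuttle for the ORF, not as an expression vector in its own right.

The roughly 2.2 kb SLC26A2 coding sequence lies between attL1 and attL2 sites, which allow an LR Clonase reaction to transfer the ORF directionally into any attR-containing destination vector of the user's choice. rrnB T1 and T2 transcription terminators sit upstream of the attL1 site and help insulate the insert from read-through transcription in bacteria. A T7 promoter lies just beyond attL2, oriented back toward the insert, and short lacI and lacZα fragments are backbone remnants. M13 forward and reverse primer sites flank the cassette for sequence verification.

This version retains a stop codon at the end of the ORF, so it suits destination vectors that express the native protein or add N-terminal tags, and it cannot be used for C-terminal fusions. A companion clone without the stop codon exists for that purpose. The construct belongs to a consortium collection of SLC transporter clones assembled to support transporter research and drug discovery.
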