Features (pLannotate 1.2.2; 10 found; start..end, strand, type, name):
    121..213     +  CDS            lacI (fragment): lac repressor; lacI; The lac repressor binds to the lac operator to inhibit transcription in E. coli. This inhibition can be relieved by adding lactose or isopropyl-β-D-thiogalactopyranoside (IPTG).
    268..295     -  terminator     rrnB T2 terminator: transcription terminator T2 from the E. coli rrnB gene
    427..470     +  terminator     rrnB T1 terminator: Escherichia coli rrnB; transcription terminator T1 from the E. coli rrnB gene
    517..553     -  CDS            lacZα (fragment): LacZα fragment of β-galactosidase; lacZ fragment
    569..668     +  protein_bind   attL1: mutant version of attL; recombination site for the Gateway® LR reaction LR Clonase™
    674..2890    +  CDS            SLC26A2: S26A2_HUMAN - Also known as DTD, DTDST. Experimental evidence at protein level: Swiss-Prot protein existence level 1. Sulfate transporter. May play a role in endochondral bone formation. From Homo sapiens (Human).
   2895..2994    -  protein_bind   attL2: mutant version of attL; recombination site for the Gateway® LR reaction LR Clonase™
   3012..3030    -  promoter       T7 promoter: promoter for bacteriophage T7 RNA polymerase
   3164..3973    +  CDS            KanR: aminoglycoside phosphotransferase; aph(3')-Ia; confers resistance to kanamycin in bacteria or G418 (Geneticin®) in eukaryotes
   4120..4708    +  rep_origin     ori: high-copy-number ColE1/pMB1/pBR322/pUC origin of replication
>Addgene plasmid #161174 | pDONR221-SLC26A2_STOP | depositor full sequence | sequence record 312282 | Full Sequence
CTTTCCTGCGTTATCCCCTGATTCTGTGGATAACCGTATTACCGCCTTTGAGTGAGCTGATACCGCTCGC
CGCAGCCGAACGACCGAGCGCAGCGAGTCAGTGAGCGAGGAAGCGGAAGAGCGCCCAATACGCAAACCGC
CTCTCCCCGCGCGTTGGCCGATTCATTAATGCAGCTGGCACGACAGGTTTCCCGACTGGAAAGCGGGCAG
TGAGCGCAACGCAATTAATACGCGTACCGCTAGCCAGGAAGAGTTTGTAGAAACGCAAAAAGGCCATCCG
TCAGGATGGCCTTCTGCTTAGTTTGATGCCTGGCAGTTTATGGCGGGCGTCCTGCCCGCCACCCTCCGGG
CCGTTGCTTCACAACGTTCAAATCCGCTCCCGGCGGATTTGTCCTACTCAGGAGAGCGTTCACCGACAAA
CAACAGATAAAACGAAAGGCCCAGTCTTCCGACTGAGCCTTTCGTTTTATTTGATGCCTGGCAGTTCCCT
ACTCTCGCGTTAACGCTAGCATGGATGTTTTCCCAGTCACGACGTTGTAAAACGACGGCCAGTCTTAAGC
TCGGGCCCCAAATAATGATTTTATTTTGACTGATAGTGACCTGTTCGTTGCAACACATTGATGAGCAATG
CTTTTTTATAATGCCAACTTTGTACAAAAAAGCAGGCTCCACCATGAGCTCCGAGTCCAAGGAGCAGCAC
AACGTGAGCCCTAGGGACTCCGCCGAGGGCAATGATAGCTATCCATCCGGCATCCACCTGGAGCTGCAGC
GCGAGTCTAGCACCGACTTCAAGCAGTTTGAGACAAACGATCAGTGCCGGCCTTACCACAGAATCCTGAT
TGAGAGACAGGAGAAGTCCGACACCAATTTCAAGGAGTTTGTGATCAAGAAGCTGCAGAAGAACTGCCAG
TGTTCTCCAGCCAAGGCCAAGAATATGATCCTGGGCTTCCTGCCTGTGCTGCAGTGGCTGCCAAAGTATG
ACCTGAAGAAGAACATCCTGGGCGATGTGATGAGCGGCCTGATCGTGGGCATCCTGCTGGTGCCCCAGTC
TATCGCATATAGCCTGCTGGCAGGACAGGAGCCCGTGTACGGCCTGTATACCTCCTTCTTTGCCTCTATC
ATCTACTTCCTGCTGGGCACAAGCCGGCACATCTCCGTGGGCATCTTTGGTGTGTTGTGTTTGATGATAG
GCGAGACCGTGGACAGAGAGCTGCAGAAGGCCGGCTACGATAATGCACACTCTGCCCCAAGCCTGGGAAT
GGTGTCCAACGGATCTACCCTGCTGAATCACACATCCGACAGGATCTGCGATAAGTCTTGTTACGCCATC
ATGGTGGGCTCTACCGTGACATTCATCGCCGGCGTGTATCAGGTGGCCATGGGCTTCTTTCAAGTGGGCT
TCGTGAGCGTGTACCTGAGCGACGCACTGCTGAGCGGATTCGTGACCGGAGCCTCTTTTACCATCCTGAC
AAGCCAGGCCAAGTATCTGCTGGGCCTGAACCTGCCAAGGACAAATGGCGTGGGCTCCCTGATCACCACA
TGGATCCACGTGTTCCGCAACATCCACAAGACCAATCTGTGCGATCTGATCACAAGCCTGCTGTGCCTGC
TGGTGCTGCTGCCCACCAAGGAGCTGAACGAGCACTTTAAGTCCAAGCTGAAGGCCCCAATCCCAATCGA
GCTGGTGGTGGTGGTGGCAGCCACCCTGGCCTCCCACTTCGGCAAGCTGCACGAGAACTACAATTCCTCT
ATCGCCGGCCACATCCCCACAGGCTTTATGCCCCCTAAGGTGCCCGAGTGGAATCTGATCCCTTCCGTGG
CCGTGGATGCCATCGCCATCTCTATCATCGGCTTCGCCATCACCGTGAGCCTGTCCGAGATGTTTGCCAA
GAAGCACGGCTACACAGTGAAGGCCAACCAGGAGATGTATGCCATCGGCTTCTGCAATATCATCCCTAGC
TTCTTTCACTGTTTTACCACATCCGCCGCCCTGGCAAAGACCCTGGTGAAGGAGTCTACCGGATGCCACA
CACAGCTGAGCGGAGTGGTGACAGCCCTGGTGCTGCTGCTGGTGCTGCTGGTCATCGCCCCACTGTTCTA
CTCCCTGCAGAAGTCTGTGCTGGGCGTGATCACCATCGTGAACCTGAGGGGCGCCCTGAGGAAGTTCCGC
GACCTGCCCAAGATGTGGTCTATCAGCAGAATGGATACCGTGATCTGGTTTGTGACAATGCTGAGCTCCG
CCCTGCTGTCTACCGAGATCGGCCTGCTGGTGGGCGTGTGCTTCAGCATCTTCTGCGTGATCCTGAGGAC
ACAGAAGCCCAAGTCTAGCCTGCTGGGCCTGGTGGAGGAGTCTGAGGTGTTCGAGTCCGTGTCTGCCTAT
AAGAATCTGCAGATCAAGCCAGGCATCAAGATCTTCCGCTTTGTGGCCCCCCTGTACTATATCAACAAGG
AGTGCTTTAAGAGCGCCCTGTACAAGCAGACCGTGAATCCCATCCTGATCAAGGTGGCCTGGAAGAAGGC
CGCCAAGCGGAAGATCAAGGAGAAGGTGGTGACCCTGGGCGGCATCCAGGACGAGATGAGCGTGCAGCTG
TCCCACGATCCTCTGGAGCTGCACACAATCGTGATCGACTGTTCCGCCATCCAGTTCCTGGATACCGCCG
GCATCCACACACTGAAGGAGGTGCGGAGAGACTATGAGGCCATCGGCATCCAGGTGCTGCTGGCCCAGTG
CAACCCTACCGTGAGAGATAGCCTGACAAATGGCGAGTACTGTAAGAAGGAGGAGGAGAACCTGCTGTTC
TACAGCGTGTATGAGGCCATGGCCTTTGCCGAGGTGTCCAAGAACCAGAAGGGCGTGTGCGTGCCAAATG
GCCTGAGCCTGTCCTCTGACTAAGACCCAGCTTTCTTGTACAAAGTTGGCATTATAAGAAAGCATTGCTT
ATCAATTTGTTGCAACGAACAGGTCACTATCAGTCAAAATAAAATCATTATTTGCCATCCAGCTGATATC
CCCTATAGTGAGTCGTATTACATGGTCATAGCTGTTTCCTGGCAGCTCTGGCCCGTGTCTCAAAATCTCT
GATGTTACATTGCACAAGATAAAATAATATCATCATGAACAATAAAACTGTCTGCTTACATAAACAGTAA
TACAAGGGGTGTTATGAGCCATATTCAACGGGAAACGTCGAGGCCGCGATTAAATTCCAACATGGATGCT
GATTTATATGGGTATAAATGGGCTCGCGATAATGTCGGGCAATCAGGTGCGACAATCTATCGCTTGTATG
GGAAGCCCGATGCGCCAGAGTTGTTTCTGAAACATGGCAAAGGTAGCGTTGCCAATGATGTTACAGATGA
GATGGTCAGACTAAACTGGCTGACGGAATTTATGCCTCTTCCGACCATCAAGCATTTTATCCGTACTCCT
GATGATGCATGGTTACTCACCACTGCGATCCCCGGAAAAACAGCATTCCAGGTATTAGAAGAATATCCTG
ATTCAGGTGAAAATATTGTTGATGCGCTGGCAGTGTTCCTGCGCCGGTTGCATTCGATTCCTGTTTGTAA
TTGTCCTTTTAACAGCGATCGCGTATTTCGTCTCGCTCAGGCGCAATCACGAATGAATAACGGTTTGGTT
GATGCGAGTGATTTTGATGACGAGCGTAATGGCTGGCCTGTTGAACAAGTCTGGAAAGAAATGCATAAAC
TTTTGCCATTCTCACCGGATTCAGTCGTCACTCATGGTGATTTCTCACTTGATAACCTTATTTTTGACGA
GGGGAAATTAATAGGTTGTATTGATGTTGGACGAGTCGGAATCGCAGACCGATACCAGGATCTTGCCATC
CTATGGAACTGCCTCGGTGAGTTTTCTCCTTCATTACAGAAACGGCTTTTTCAAAAATATGGTATTGATA
ATCCTGATATGAATAAATTGCAGTTTCATTTGATGCTCGATGAGTTTTTCTAATCAGAATTGGTTAATTG
GTTGTAACACTGGCAGAGCATTACGCTGACTTGACGGGACGGCGCAAGCTCATGACCAAAATCCCTTAAC
GTGAGTTACGCGTCGTTCCACTGAGCGTCAGACCCCGTAGAAAAGATCAAAGGATCTTCTTGAGATCCTT
TTTTTCTGCGCGTAATCTGCTGCTTGCAAACAAAAAAACCACCGCTACCAGCGGTGGTTTGTTTGCCGGA
TCAAGAGCTACCAACTCTTTTTCCGAAGGTAACTGGCTTCAGCAGAGCGCAGATACCAAATACTGTTCTT
CTAGTGTAGCCGTAGTTAGGCCACCACTTCAAGAACTCTGTAGCACCGCCTACATACCTCGCTCTGCTAA
TCCTGTTACCAGTGGCTGCTGCCAGTGGCGATAAGTCGTGTCTTACCGGGTTGGACTCAAGACGATAGTT
ACCGGATAAGGCGCAGCGGTCGGGCTGAACGGGGGGTTCGTGCACACAGCCCAGCTTGGAGCGAACGACC
TACACCGAACTGAGATACCTACAGCGTGAGCTATGAGAAAGCGCCACGCTTCCCGAAGGGAGAAAGGCGG
ACAGGTATCCGGTAAGCGGCAGGGTCGGAACAGGAGAGCGCACGAGGGAGCTTCCAGGGGGAAACGCCTG
GTATCTTTATAGTCCTGTCGGGTTTCGCCACCTCTGACTTGAGCGTCGATTTTTGTGATGCTCGTCAGGG
GGGCGGAGCCTATGGAAAAACGCCAGCAACGCGGCCTTTTTACGGTTCCTGGCCTTTTGCTGGCCTTTTG
CTCACATGTT
