>Addgene plasmid #161174 | pDONR221-SLC26A2_STOP | depositor partial sequence | sequence record 312283 | Codon-optimized ORF of SLC26A2
ATGAGCTCCGAGTCCAAGGAGCAGCACAACGTGAGCCCTAGGGACTCCGCCGAGGGCAATGATAGCTATC
CATCCGGCATCCACCTGGAGCTGCAGCGCGAGTCTAGCACCGACTTCAAGCAGTTTGAGACAAACGATCA
GTGCCGGCCTTACCACAGAATCCTGATTGAGAGACAGGAGAAGTCCGACACCAATTTCAAGGAGTTTGTG
ATCAAGAAGCTGCAGAAGAACTGCCAGTGTTCTCCAGCCAAGGCCAAGAATATGATCCTGGGCTTCCTGC
CTGTGCTGCAGTGGCTGCCAAAGTATGACCTGAAGAAGAACATCCTGGGCGATGTGATGAGCGGCCTGAT
CGTGGGCATCCTGCTGGTGCCCCAGTCTATCGCATATAGCCTGCTGGCAGGACAGGAGCCCGTGTACGGC
CTGTATACCTCCTTCTTTGCCTCTATCATCTACTTCCTGCTGGGCACAAGCCGGCACATCTCCGTGGGCA
TCTTTGGTGTGTTGTGTTTGATGATAGGCGAGACCGTGGACAGAGAGCTGCAGAAGGCCGGCTACGATAA
TGCACACTCTGCCCCAAGCCTGGGAATGGTGTCCAACGGATCTACCCTGCTGAATCACACATCCGACAGG
ATCTGCGATAAGTCTTGTTACGCCATCATGGTGGGCTCTACCGTGACATTCATCGCCGGCGTGTATCAGG
TGGCCATGGGCTTCTTTCAAGTGGGCTTCGTGAGCGTGTACCTGAGCGACGCACTGCTGAGCGGATTCGT
GACCGGAGCCTCTTTTACCATCCTGACAAGCCAGGCCAAGTATCTGCTGGGCCTGAACCTGCCAAGGACA
AATGGCGTGGGCTCCCTGATCACCACATGGATCCACGTGTTCCGCAACATCCACAAGACCAATCTGTGCG
ATCTGATCACAAGCCTGCTGTGCCTGCTGGTGCTGCTGCCCACCAAGGAGCTGAACGAGCACTTTAAGTC
CAAGCTGAAGGCCCCAATCCCAATCGAGCTGGTGGTGGTGGTGGCAGCCACCCTGGCCTCCCACTTCGGC
AAGCTGCACGAGAACTACAATTCCTCTATCGCCGGCCACATCCCCACAGGCTTTATGCCCCCTAAGGTGC
CCGAGTGGAATCTGATCCCTTCCGTGGCCGTGGATGCCATCGCCATCTCTATCATCGGCTTCGCCATCAC
CGTGAGCCTGTCCGAGATGTTTGCCAAGAAGCACGGCTACACAGTGAAGGCCAACCAGGAGATGTATGCC
ATCGGCTTCTGCAATATCATCCCTAGCTTCTTTCACTGTTTTACCACATCCGCCGCCCTGGCAAAGACCC
TGGTGAAGGAGTCTACCGGATGCCACACACAGCTGAGCGGAGTGGTGACAGCCCTGGTGCTGCTGCTGGT
GCTGCTGGTCATCGCCCCACTGTTCTACTCCCTGCAGAAGTCTGTGCTGGGCGTGATCACCATCGTGAAC
CTGAGGGGCGCCCTGAGGAAGTTCCGCGACCTGCCCAAGATGTGGTCTATCAGCAGAATGGATACCGTGA
TCTGGTTTGTGACAATGCTGAGCTCCGCCCTGCTGTCTACCGAGATCGGCCTGCTGGTGGGCGTGTGCTT
CAGCATCTTCTGCGTGATCCTGAGGACACAGAAGCCCAAGTCTAGCCTGCTGGGCCTGGTGGAGGAGTCT
GAGGTGTTCGAGTCCGTGTCTGCCTATAAGAATCTGCAGATCAAGCCAGGCATCAAGATCTTCCGCTTTG
TGGCCCCCCTGTACTATATCAACAAGGAGTGCTTTAAGAGCGCCCTGTACAAGCAGACCGTGAATCCCAT
CCTGATCAAGGTGGCCTGGAAGAAGGCCGCCAAGCGGAAGATCAAGGAGAAGGTGGTGACCCTGGGCGGC
ATCCAGGACGAGATGAGCGTGCAGCTGTCCCACGATCCTCTGGAGCTGCACACAATCGTGATCGACTGTT
CCGCCATCCAGTTCCTGGATACCGCCGGCATCCACACACTGAAGGAGGTGCGGAGAGACTATGAGGCCAT
CGGCATCCAGGTGCTGCTGGCCCAGTGCAACCCTACCGTGAGAGATAGCCTGACAAATGGCGAGTACTGT
AAGAAGGAGGAGGAGAACCTGCTGTTCTACAGCGTGTATGAGGCCATGGCCTTTGCCGAGGTGTCCAAGA
ACCAGAAGGGCGTGTGCGTGCCAAATGGCCTGAGCCTGTCCTCTGACTAA
